Addgene plasmid #239639: pXYB105
Purpose: Expression vector of GFPuv with 3’ tEvopreq motif
Depositing lab: Xiaohan Yang. Depositing organization: Oak Ridge National Laboratory. Publication: A split ribozyme system for in vivo plant RNA imaging and genetic engineering. Liu Y, Rajput R, Islam MT, Valle ID, Yao T, Agrawal R, Boone BA, Eckert CA, Abraham PE, Chen JG, Tuskan GA, Yang X. Plant Biotechnol J. 2025 May;23(5):1640-1649. doi: 10.1111/pbi.14612. Epub 2025 Feb 7. PubMed 39919021.
Backbone
  Vector backbone: pCAMBIA1305.1
  Vector type: Plant Expression, Synthetic Biology
Growth in bacteria
  Bacterial resistance: Kanamycin, 50 μg/mL
  Growth temperature: 37°C
  Growth strain: DH5alpha
  Copy number: Unknown
Gene/Insert
  Gene/Insert name: GFPuv+tEvopreq
Terms and licenses: Academic/Nonprofit Terms; Industry Terms: Not Available to Industry
How to cite: pXYB105 was a gift from Xiaohan Yang (Addgene plasmid # 239639 ; http://n2t.net/addgene:239639 ; RRID:Addgene_239639)
