[The description below was written by a language model from this plasmid's Addgene catalogue record and pLannotate feature annotations shown in this document.]
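Description:
pXYB105 is a plant expression construct built on the pCAMBIA1305.1 binary vector, designed for Agrobacterium-mediated T-DNA delivery. The backbone carries a high-copy ColE1/pMB1-type origin with the bom mobilisation region for propagation in E. coli, plus the pVS1 oriV, RepA and StaA functions that allow stable replication in Agrobacterium. Bacterial selection is by kanamycin through an aphA-3 KanR gene located outside the T-DNA borders.

Between the nopaline-type left and right border repeats, the feature table shows three plant transcription units. The payload, according to the catalogue entry, is GFPuv carrying a 3' tEvopreq motif, a structured RNA pseudoknot element placed at the end of the transcript. The annotation does not name either part explicitly. It shows a CaMV 35S promoter followed by an interval with only a short fragment hit to CopGFP, ending in the Arabidopsis HSP18.2 terminator; this is most plausibly the GFPuv+tEvopreq cassette, though that assignment is an inference from position. A second cassette uses an enhanced (duplicated-enhancer) 35S promoter to drive a Tn5 NeoR/KanR (nptII) coding sequence with the CaMV poly(A) signal. This suggests kanamycin-class selection in plants, although the record does not state the plant marker. The third unit is the backbone's His-tagged GUSPlus reporter, a β-glucuronidase containing a catalase intron that restricts expression to plants. It is driven by a 35S promoter across the sequence's numbering origin and terminated by NOS. Remnants of the lacZα/MCS and lac regulatory region are also present.

The vector is categorised for plant expression and synthetic biology, and the associated work concerns a split ribozyme system for in vivo plant RNA imaging and engineering. The record does not spell out this plasmid's precise role in those experiments.
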