Features (pLannotate 1.2.2; 26 found; start..end, strand, type, name):
     20..361     -  promoter       CaMV 35S promoter: strong constitutive promoter from cauliflower mosaic virus
    601..755     -  CDS            lacZα (fragment): LacZα fragment of β-galactosidase; lacZ fragment
    758..778     -  misc_feature   MCS (fragment): pUC18/19 multiple cloning site
   1269..1610    +  promoter       CaMV 35S promoter: strong constitutive promoter from cauliflower mosaic virus
   1897..1920    +  CDS            CopGFP (fragment): green fluorescent protein 2 from Pontellina plumata, also known as ppluGFP2 (Shagin et al., 2004)
   2437..2685    +  terminator     HSP terminator: efficient transcription terminator from the Arabidopsis thaliana heat shock protein 18.2 gene (Nagaya et al., 2010)
   3397..3419    -  protein_bind   lac operator (fragment): The lac repressor binds to the lac operator to inhibit transcription in E. coli. This inhibition can be relieved by adding lactose or isopropyl-β-D-thiogalactopyranoside (IPTG). lac repressor encoded by lacI
   3423..3453    -  promoter       lac promoter: promoter for the E. coli lac operon
   3468..3489    -  protein_bind   CAP binding site: CAP binding activates transcription in the presence of cAMP. E. coli catabolite activator protein
   3502..3590    -  CDS            lacI (fragment): lac repressor; lacI; The lac repressor binds to the lac operator to inhibit transcription in E. coli. This inhibition can be relieved by adding lactose or isopropyl-β-D-thiogalactopyranoside (IPTG).
   3680..4356    +  promoter       CaMV 35S promoter (enhanced): cauliflower mosaic virus 35S promoter with a duplicated enhancer region
   4429..5221    +  CDS            NeoR/KanR (fragment): aminoglycoside phosphotransferase from Tn5; aph(3')-II (or nptII); confers resistance to neomycin, kanamycin, and G418 (Geneticin®)
   5261..5435    +  polyA_signal   CaMV poly(A) signal: cauliflower mosaic virus polyadenylation signal
   5513..5537    -  misc_feature   LB T-DNA repeat: left border repeat from nopaline C58 T-DNA
   5962..6756    +  CDS            KanR: aminoglycoside phosphotransferase; aphA-3; confers resistance to kanamycin
   6843..7431    +  rep_origin     ori: high-copy-number ColE1/pMB1/pBR322/pUC origin of replication
   7617..7757    -  misc_feature   bom: basis of mobility region from pBR322
   7859..7898    -  CDS            rop (fragment): Rop protein, which maintains plasmids at low copy number; rop
   8101..8295    -  rep_origin     pVS1 oriV: origin of replication for the Pseudomonas plasmid pVS1 (Heeb et al., 2000)
   8361..9434    -  CDS            pVS1 RepA: replication protein from the Pseudomonas plasmid pVS1 (Heeb et al., 2000)
   9863..10492   -  CDS            pVS1 StaA: stability protein from the Pseudomonas plasmid pVS1 (Heeb et al., 2000)
  11052..11453   -  CDS            Y4CG_SINFN (fragment): Protein inferred from homology: Swiss-Prot protein existence level 3. From Sinorhizobium fredii (strain NBRC 101917 / NGR234).
  11793..11817   -  misc_feature   RB T-DNA repeat: right border repeat from nopaline C58 T-DNA
  11839..12091   -  terminator     NOS terminator: nopaline synthase terminator and poly(A) signal
  12123..12140   -  CDS            7xHis (fragment): 6xHis affinity tag
  12147..14169   -  CDS            GUSPlus™: β-glucuronidase codon-optimized Staphylococcus gusA gene with a catalase intron to ensure expression in plants but not bacteria
>Addgene plasmid #239639 | pXYB105 | addgene full sequence | sequence record 477042 | Addgene NGS Result
GTCAAGAGTCCCCCGTGTTCTCTCCAAATGAAATGAACTTCCTTATATAGAGGAAGGGTCTTGCGAAGGA
TAGTGGGATTGTGCGTCATCCCTTACGTCAGTGGAGATATCACATCAATCCACTTGCTTTGAAGACGTGG
TTGGAACGTCTTCTTTTTCCACGATGCTCCTCGTGGGTGGGGGTCCATCTTTGGGACCACTGTCGGCAGA
GGCATCTTCAACGATGGCCTTTCCTTTATCGCAATGATGGCATTTGTAGGAGCCACCTTCCTTTTCCACT
ATCTTCACAATAAAGTGACAGATAGCTGGGCAATGGAATCCGAGGAGGTTTCCGGATATTACCCTTTGTT
GAAAAGTCTCAATTGCCCTTTGGTCTTCTGAGACTGTATCTTTGATATTTTTGGAGTAGACAAGTGTGTC
GTGCTCCACCATGTTGACGAAGATTTTCTTCTTGTCATTGAGTCGTAAGAGACTCTGTATGAACTGTTCG
CCAGTCTTTACGGCGAGTTCTGTTAGGTCCTCTATTTGAATCTTTGACTCCATGAAGCTAAACTGAAGGC
GGGAAACGACAATCTGATCCAAGCTCAAGCTGCTCTAGCATTCGCCATTCAGGCTGCGCAACTGTTGGGA
AGGGCGATCGGTGCGGGCCTCTTCGCTATTACGCCAGCTGGCGAAAGGGGGATGTGCTGCAAGGCGATTA
AGTTGGGTAACGCCAGGGTTTTCCCAGTCACGACGTTGTAAAACGACGGCCAGTGCCAAGCTTGCATGCC
TGCAGGTCCCCAGATTAGCCTTTTCAATTTCAGAAAGAATGCTAACCCACAGATGGTTAGAGAGGCTTAC
GCAGCAGGTCTCATCAAGACGATCTACCCGAGCAATAATCTCCAGGAAATCAAATACCTTCCCAAGAAGG
TTAAAGATGCAGTCAAAAGATTCAGGACTAACTGCATCAAGAACACAGAGAAAGATATATTTCTCAAGAT
CAGAAGTACTATTCCAGTATGGACGATTCAAGGCTTGCTTCACAAACCAAGGCAAGTAATAGAGATTGGA
GTCTCTAAAAAGGTAGTTCCCACTGAATCAAAGGCCATGGAGTCAAAGATTCAAATAGAGGACCTAACAG
AACTCGCCGTAAAGACTGGCGAACAGTTCATACAGAGTCTCTTACGACTCAATGACAAGAAGAAAATCTT
CGTCAACATGGTGGAGCACGACACACTTGTCTACTCCAAAAATATCAAAGATACAGTCTCAGAAGACCAA
AGGGCAATTGAGACTTTTCAACAAAGGGTAATATCCGGAAACCTCCTCGGATTCCATTGCCCAGCTATCT
GTCACTTTATTGTGAAGATAGTGGAAAAGGAAGGTGGCTCCTACAAATGCCATCATTGCGATAAAGGAAA
GGCCATCGTTGAAGATGCCTCTGCCGACAGTGGTCCCAAAGATGGACCCCCACCCACGAGGAGCATCGTG
GAAAAAGAAGACGTTCCAACCACGTCTTCAAAGCAAGTGGATTGATGTGATATCTCCACTGACGTAAGGG
ATGACGCACAATCCCACTATCCTTCGCAAGACCCTTCCTCTATATAAGGAAGTTCATTTCATTTGGAGAG
AACACGGGGGACTCAAACATTACTCATTCACAAAACCATCTTAAAGCAACTACACAAGTCTTGAAATTTT
CTCATATTTTCTATTTACTATATAAACTTTTAATCAAATCAAGATTAAAGTTAATTAAATGACAACCTTC
AAAATCGAGTCCCGGATCCACGGCAACCTCAACGGGGAGAAGTTCGAGTTGGTTGGAGGTGGAGTAGGTG
AGGAGGGTCGCCTCGAGATTGAGATGAAGACTAAAGATAAACCACTGGCATTCTCTCCCTTCCTGCTGAC
CACTTGCATGGGTTACGGGTTCTACCACTTCGCCAGCTTCCCAAAGGGGATTAAGAACATCTATCTTCAT
GCTGCAACGAACGGAGGTTACACCAACACCAGGAAGGAGATCTATGAAGACGGCGGCATCTTGGAGGTCA
ACTTCCGTTACACTTACGAGTTCAACAAGATCATCGGTGACGTCGAGTGCATTGGACATGGATTCCCAAG
TCAGAGTCCGATCTTCAAGGACACGATCGTGAAGAGTTGTCCCACGGTGGACCTGATGTTGCCAATGTCC
GGGAACATCATCGCCAGCTCCTACGCTTACGCCTTCCAACTGAAGGACGGCTCTTTCTACACGGCAGAAG
TCAAGAACAACATAGACTTCAAGAATCCAATCCACGAGTCCTTCTCGAAGTCAGGGCCCATGTTCACCCA
CAGACGTGTCGAGGAGACTCTCACCAAGGAGAACCTTGCCATAGTGGAGTACCAGCAGGTTTTCAACAGC
GCCCCAAGAGACATGTAGCGCGGTTCTATCTAGTTACGCGTTAAACCAACTAGAAATATGAAGATGAAGA
TGAAATATTTGGTGTGTCAAATAAAAAGCTTGTGTGCTTAAGTTTGTGTTTTTTTCTTGGCTTGTTGTGT
TATGAATTTGTGGCTTTTTCTAATATTAAATGAATGTAAGATCTCATTATAATGAATAAACAAATGTTTC
TATAATCCATTGTGAATGTTTTGTTGGATCTCTTCTGCAGCATATAACTACTGTATGTGCTATGGTATGG
ACTATGGAATATGATTAAAGATAAGATGGGCTCATAGAGTAAAACGAGGCGAGGGACCTATAAACCTCCC
TTCATCATGCTATTTCATGATCTATTTTATAAAATAAAGATGTAGAAAAAAGTAAGCGTAATAACCGCAA
AACAAATGATTTAAAACATGGCACATAATGAGGAGATTAAGTTCGGTTTACGTTTATTTTAGTACTAATT
GTAACGTGAGACTACGTATCGGGAATCGCCTAATTAAAGCATTAATGCGAACCTGATTAGATTCACCGAC
CCTCCTATCGTGTCGACCTTTCTGTTTCTTAGAATTTTTTGGTAGTCTATGTACTAATAATGTCAGCTTC
GTATTTATTTCATAAGCAATTTGCATTTGCAATTTGTTTTTTACTTTTATTTTTATTGTATTGTGGAATG
TGGACTCGTACCAACATGAAGTTATATACCACCAAAAAAATTACAGTTAGTCAAAAGATTCACGAGTGAG
AGCTACTTATGATTGTCTTTTACGTATATGTCTAATTGTCTATTTGCTCAATAATCTTTGTACTTTCTTT
TGTCGTTGATAAAATCACAAAGTTCCAAAAGTAATCGAATGATTTGCTTTTAAGAAAAGAAGAGCTCAAT
AATTCAACATATATCTGTACACAATTACCGCCTTTGAGTGAGCTCTAGATGCCACCTGACGTCTAAGAAG
AATTCGTAATCATGGTCATAGCTGTTTCCTGTGTGAAATTGTTATCCGCTCACAATTCCACACAACATAC
GAGCCGGAAGCATAAAGTGTAAAGCCTGGGGTGCCTAATGAGTGAGCTAACTCACATTAATTGCGTTGCG
CTCACTGCCCGCTTTCCAGTCGGGAAACCTGTCGTGCCAGCTGCATTAATGAATCGGCCAACGCGCGGGG
AGAGGCGGTTTGCGTATTGGCTAGAGCAGCTTGCCAACATGGTGGAGCACGACACTCTCGTCTACTCCAA
GAATATCAAAGATACAGTCTCAGAAGACCAAAGGGCTATTGAGACTTTTCAACAAAGGGTAATATCGGGA
AACCTCCTCGGATTCCATTGCCCAGCTATCTGTCACTTCATCAAAAGGACAGTAGAAAAGGAAGGTGGCA
CCTACAAATGCCATCATTGCGATAAAGGAAAGGCTATCGTTCAAGATGCCTCTGCCGACAGTGGTCCCAA
AGATGGACCCCCACCCACGAGGAGCATCGTGGAAAAAGAAGACGTTCCAACCACGTCTTCAAAGCAAGTG
GATTGATGTGAACATGGTGGAGCACGACACTCTCGTCTACTCCAAGAATATCAAAGATACAGTCTCAGAA
GACCAAAGGGCTATTGAGACTTTTCAACAAAGGGTAATATCGGGAAACCTCCTCGGATTCCATTGCCCAG
CTATCTGTCACTTCATCAAAAGGACAGTAGAAAAGGAAGGTGGCACCTACAAATGCCATCATTGCGATAA
AGGAAAGGCTATCGTTCAAGATGCCTCTGCCGACAGTGGTCCCAAAGATGGACCCCCACCCACGAGGAGC
ATCGTGGAAAAAGAAGACGTTCCAACCACGTCTTCAAAGCAAGTGGATTGATGTGATATCTCCACTGACG
TAAGGGATGACGCACAATCCCACTATCCTTCGCAAGACCCTTCCTCTATATAAGGAAGTTCATTTCATTT
GGAGAGGACACGCTGAAATCACCAGTCTCTCTCTACAAATCTATCTCTCTCGAGCTTTCGCAGATCCCGG
GGGGCAATGAGATATGGGGATTGAACAAGATGGATTGCACGCAGGTTCTCCGGCCGCTTGGGTGGAGAGG
CTATTCGGCTATGACTGGGCACAACAGACAATCGGCTGCTCTGATGCCGCCGTGTTCCGGCTGTCAGCGC
AGGGGCGCCCGGTTCTTTTTGTCAAGACCGACCTGTCCGGTGCCCTGAATGAACTCCAGGACGAGGCAGC
GCGGCTATCGTGGCTGGCCACGACGGGCGTTCCTTGCGCAGCTGTGCTCGACGTTGTCACTGAAGCGGGA
AGGGACTGGCTGCTATTGGGCGAAGTGCCGGGGCAGGATCTCCTGTCATCTCACCTTGCTCCTGCCGAGA
AAGTATCCATCATGGCTGATGCAATGCGGCGGCTGCATACGCTTGATCCGGCTACCTGCCCATTCGACCA
CCAAGCGAAACATCGCATCGAGCGAGCACGTACTCGGATGGAAGCCGGTCTTGTCGATCAGGATGATCTG
GACGAAGAGCATCAGGGGCTCGCGCCAGCCGAACTGTTCGCCAGGCTCAAGGCGCGCATGCCCGACGGCG
AGGATCTCGTCGTGACACATGGCGATGCCTGCTTGCCGAATATCATGGTGGAAAATGGCCGCTTTTCTGG
ATTCATCGACTGTGGCCGGCTGGGTGTGGCGGACCGCTATCAGGACATAGCGTTGGCTACCCGTGATATT
GCTGAAGAGCTTGGCGGCGAATGGGCTGACCGCTTCCTCGTGCTTTACGGTATCGCCGCTCCCGATTCGC
AGCGCATCGCCTTCTATCGCCTTCTTGACGAGTTCTTCTGAAGTAGATGCCGACCGGATCTGTCGATCGA
CAAGCTCGAGTTTCTCCATAATAATGTGTGAGTAGTTCCCAGATAAGGGAATTAGGGTTCCTATAGGGTT
TCGCTCATGTGTTGAGCATATAAGAAACCCTTAGTATGTATTTGTATTTGTAAAATACTTCTATCAATAA
AATTTCTAATTCCTAAAACCAAAATCCAGTACTAAAATCCAGATCCCCCGAATTAATTCGGCGTTAATTC
AGTACATTAAAAACGTCCGCAATGTGTTATTAAGTTGTCTAAGCGTCAATTTGTTTACACCACAATATAT
CCTGCCACCAGCCAGCCAACAGCTCCCCGACCGGCAGCTCGGCACAAAATCACCACTCGATACAGGCAGC
CCATCAGTCCGGGACGGCGTCAGCGGGAGAGCCGTTGTAAGGCGGCAGACTTTGCTCATGTTACCGATGC
TATTCGGAAGAACGGCAACTAAGCTGCCGGGTTTGAAACACGGATGATCTCGCGGAGGGTAGCATGTTGA
TTGTAACGATGACAGAGCGTTGCTGCCTGTGATCACCGCGGTTTCAAAATCGGCTCCGTCGATACTATGT
TATACGCCAACTTTGAAAACAACTTTGAAAAAGCTGTTTTCTGGTATTTAAGGTTTTAGAATGCAAGGAA
CAGTGAATTGGAGTTCGTCTTGTTATAATTAGCTTCTTGGGGTATCTTTAAATACTGTAGAAAAGAGGAA
GGAAATAATAAATGGCTAAAATGAGAATATCACCGGAATTGAAAAAACTGATCGAAAAATACCGCTGCGT
AAAAGATACGGAAGGAATGTCTCCTGCTAAGGTATATAAGCTGGTGGGAGAAAATGAAAACCTATATTTA
AAAATGACGGACAGCCGGTATAAAGGGACCACCTATGATGTGGAACGGGAAAAGGACATGATGCTATGGC
TGGAAGGAAAGCTGCCTGTTCCAAAGGTCCTGCACTTTGAACGGCATGATGGCTGGAGCAATCTGCTCAT
GAGTGAGGCCGATGGCGTCCTTTGCTCGGAAGAGTATGAAGATGAACAAAGCCCTGAAAAGATTATCGAG
CTGTATGCGGAGTGCATCAGGCTCTTTCACTCCATCGACATATCGGATTGTCCCTATACGAATAGCTTAG
ACAGCCGCTTAGCCGAATTGGATTACTTACTGAATAACGATCTGGCCGATGTGGATTGCGAAAACTGGGA
AGAAGACACTCCATTTAAAGATCCGCGCGAGCTGTATGATTTTTTAAAGACGGAAAAGCCCGAAGAGGAA
CTTGTCTTTTCCCACGGCGACCTGGGAGACAGCAACATCTTTGTGAAAGATGGCAAAGTAAGTGGCTTTA
TTGATCTTGGGAGAAGCGGCAGGGCGGACAAGTGGTATGACATTGCCTTCTGCGTCCGGTCGATCAGGGA
GGATATCGGGGAAGAACAGTATGTCGAGCTATTTTTTGACTTACTGGGGATCAAGCCTGATTGGGAGAAA
ATAAAATATTATATTTTACTGGATGAATTGTTTTAGTACCTAGAATGCATGACCAAAATCCCTTAACGTG
AGTTTTCGTTCCACTGAGCGTCAGACCCCGTAGAAAAGATCAAAGGATCTTCTTGAGATCCTTTTTTTCT
GCGCGTAATCTGCTGCTTGCAAACAAAAAAACCACCGCTACCAGCGGTGGTTTGTTTGCCGGATCAAGAG
CTACCAACTCTTTTTCCGAAGGTAACTGGCTTCAGCAGAGCGCAGATACCAAATACTGTCCTTCTAGTGT
AGCCGTAGTTAGGCCACCACTTCAAGAACTCTGTAGCACCGCCTACATACCTCGCTCTGCTAATCCTGTT
ACCAGTGGCTGCTGCCAGTGGCGATAAGTCGTGTCTTACCGGGTTGGACTCAAGACGATAGTTACCGGAT
AAGGCGCAGCGGTCGGGCTGAACGGGGGGTTCGTGCACACAGCCCAGCTTGGAGCGAACGACCTACACCG
AACTGAGATACCTACAGCGTGAGCTATGAGAAAGCGCCACGCTTCCCGAAGGGAGAAAGGCGGACAGGTA
TCCGGTAAGCGGCAGGGTCGGAACAGGAGAGCGCACGAGGGAGCTTCCAGGGGGAAACGCCTGGTATCTT
TATAGTCCTGTCGGGTTTCGCCACCTCTGACTTGAGCGTCGATTTTTGTGATGCTCGTCAGGGGGGCGGA
GCCTATGGAAAAACGCCAGCAACGCGGCCTTTTTACGGTTCCTGGCCTTTTGCTGGCCTTTTGCTCACAT
GTTCTTTCCTGCGTTATCCCCTGATTCTGTGGATAACCGTATTACCGCCTTTGAGTGAGCTGATACCGCT
CGCCGCAGCCGAACGACCGAGCGCAGCGAGTCAGTGAGCGAGGAAGCGGAAGAGCGCCTGATGCGGTATT
TTCTCCTTACGCATCTGTGCGGTATTTCACACCGCATATGGTGCACTCTCAGTACAATCTGCTCTGATGC
CGCATAGTTAAGCCAGTATACACTCCGCTATCGCTACGTGACTGGGTCATGGCTGCGCCCCGACACCCGC
CAACACCCGCTGACGCGCCCTGACGGGCTTGTCTGCTCCCGGCATCCGCTTACAGACAAGCTGTGACCGT
CTCCGGGAGCTGCATGTGTCAGAGGTTTTCACCGTCATCACCGAAACGCGCGAGGCAGGGTGCCTTGATG
TGGGCGCCGGCGGTCGAGTGGCGACGGCGCGGCTTGTCCGCGCCCTGGTAGATTGCCTGGCCGTAGGCCA
GCCATTTTTGAGCGGCCAGCGGCCGCGATAGGCCGACGCGAAGCGGCGGGGCGTAGGGAGCGCAGCGACC
GAAGGGTAGGCGCTTTTTGCAGCTCTTCGGCTGTGCGCTGGCCAGACAGTTATGCACAGGCCAGGCGGGT
TTTAAGAGTTTTAATAAGTTTTAAAGAGTTTTAGGCGGAAAAATCGCCTTTTTTCTCTTTTATATCAGTC
ACTTACATGTGTGACCGGTTCCCAATGTACGGCTTTGGGTTCCCAATGTACGGGTTCCGGTTCCCAATGT
ACGGCTTTGGGTTCCCAATGTACGTGCTATCCACAGGAAAGAGACCTTTTCGACCTTTTTCCCCTGCTAG
GGCAATTTGCCCTAGCATCTGCTCCGTACATTAGGAACCGGCGGATGCTTCGCCCTCGATCAGGTTGCGG
TAGCGCATGACTAGGATCGGGCCAGCCTGCCCCGCCTCCTCCTTCAAATCGTACTCCGGCAGGTCATTTG
ACCCGATCAGCTTGCGCACGGTGAAACAGAACTTCTTGAACTCTCCGGCGCTGCCACTGCGTTCGTAGAT
CGTCTTGAACAACCATCTGGCTTCTGCCTTGCCTGCGGCGCGGCGTGCCAGGCGGTAGAGAAAACGGCCG
ATGCCGGGATCGATCAAAAAGTAATCGGGGTGAACCGTCAGCACGTCCGGGTTCTTGCCTTCTGTGATCT
CGCGGTACATCCAATCAGCTAGCTCGATCTCGATGTACTCCGGCCGCCCGGTTTCGCTCTTTACGATCTT
GTAGCGGCTAATCAAGGCTTCACCCTCGGATACCGTCACCAGGCGGCCGTTCTTGGCCTTCTTCGTACGC
TGCATGGCAACGTGCGTGGTGTTTAACCGAATGCAGGTTTCTACCAGGTCGTCTTTCTGCTTTCCGCCAT
CGGCTCGCCGGCAGAACTTGAGTACGTCCGCAACGTGTGGACGGAACACGCGGCCGGGCTTGTCTCCCTT
CCCTTCCCGGTATCGGTTCATGGATTCGGTTAGATGGGAAACCGCCATCAGTACCAGGTCGTAATCCCAC
ACACTGGCCATGCCGGCCGGCCCTGCGGAAACCTCTACGTGCCCGTCTGGAAGCTCGTAGCGGATCACCT
CGCCAGCTCGTCGGTCACGCTTCGACAGACGGAAAACGGCCACGTCCATGATGCTGCGACTATCGCGGGT
GCCCACGTCATAGAGCATCGGAACGAAAAAATCTGGTTGCTCGTCGCCCTTGGGCGGCTTCCTAATCGAC
GGCGCACCGGCTGCCGGCGGTTGCCGGGATTCTTTGCGGATTCGATCAGCGGCCGCTTGCCACGATTCAC
CGGGGCGTGCTTCTGCCTCGATGCGTTGCCGCTGGGCGGCCTGCGCGGCCTTCAACTTCTCCACCAGGTC
ATCACCCAGCGCCGCGCCGATTTGTACCGGGCCGGATGGTTTGCGACCGCTCACGCCGATTCCTCGGGCT
TGGGGGTTCCAGTGCCATTGCAGGGCCGGCAGGCAACCCAGCCGCTTACGCCTGGCCAACCGCCCGTTCC
TCCACACATGGGGCATTCCACGGCGTCGGTGCCTGGTTGTTCTTGATTTTCCATGCCGCCTCCTTTAGCC
GCTAAAATTCATCTACTCATTTATTCATTTGCTCATTTACTCTGGTAGCTGCGCGATGTATTCAGATAGC
AGCTCGGTAATGGTCTTGCCTTGGCGTACCGCGTACATCTTCAGCTTGGTGTGATCCTCCGCCGGCAACT
GAAAGTTGACCCGCTTCATGGCTGGCGTGTCTGCCAGGCTGGCCAACGTTGCAGCCTTGCTGCTGCGTGC
GCTCGGACGGCCGGCACTTAGCGTGTTTGTGCTTTTGCTCATTTTCTCTTTACCTCATTAACTCAAATGA
GTTTTGATTTAATTTCAGCGGCCAGCGCCTGGACCTCGCGGGCAGCGTCGCCCTCGGGTTCTGATTCAAG
AACGGTTGTGCCGGCGGCGGCAGTGCCTGGGTAGCTCACGCGCTGCGTGATACGGGACTCAAGAATGGGC
AGCTCGTACCCGGCCAGCGCCTCGGCAACCTCACCGCCGATGCGCGTGCCTTTGATCGCCCGCGACACGA
CAAAGGCCGCTTGTAGCCTTCCATCCGTGACCTCAATGCGCTGCTTAACCAGCTCCACCAGGTCGGCGGT
GGCCCATATGTCGTAAGGGCTTGGCTGCACCGGAATCAGCACGAAGTCGGCTGCCTTGATCGCGGACACA
GCCAAGTCCGCCGCCTGGGGCGCTCCGTCGATCACTACGAAGTCGCGCCGGCCGATGGCCTTCACGTCGC
GGTCAATCGTCGGGCGGTCGATGCCGACAACGGTTAGCGGTTGATCTTCCCGCACGGCCGCCCAATCGCG
GGCACTGCCCTGGGGATCGGAATCGACTAACAGAACATCGGCCCCGGCGAGTTGCAGGGCGCGGGCTAGA
TGGGTTGCGATGGTCGTCTTGCCTGACCCGCCTTTCTGGTTAAGTACAGCGATAACCTTCATGCGTTCCC
CTTGCGTATTTGTTTATTTACTCATCGCATCATATACGCAGCGACCGCATGACGCAAGCTGTTTTACTCA
AATACACATCACCTTTTTAGACGGCGGCGCTCGGTTTCTTCAGCGGCCAAGCTGGCCGGCCAGGCCGCCA
GCTTGGCATCAGACAAACCGGCCAGGATTTCATGCAGCCGCACGGTTGAGACGTGCGCGGGCGGCTCGAA
CACGTACCCGGCCGCGATCATCTCCGCCTCGATCTCTTCGGTAATGAAAAACGGTTCGTCCTGGCCGTCC
TGGTGCGGTTTCATGCTTGTTCCTCTTGGCGTTCATTCTCGGCGGCCGCCAGGGCGTCGGCCTCGGTCAA
TGCGTCCTCACGGAAGGCACCGCGCCGCCTGGCCTCGGTGGGCGTCACTTCCTCGCTGCGCTCAAGTGCG
CGGTACAGGGTCGAGCGATGCACGCCAAGCAGTGCAGCCGCCTCTTTCACGGTGCGGCCTTCCTGGTCGA
TCAGCTCGCGGGCGTGCGCGATCTGTGCCGGGGTGAGGGTAGGGCGGGGGCCAAACTTCACGCCTCGGGC
CTTGGCGGCCTCGCGCCCGCTCCGGGTGCGGTCGATGATTAGGGAACGCTCGAACTCGGCAATGCCGGCG
AACACGGTCAACACCATGCGGCCGGCCGGCGTGGTGGTGTCGGCCCACGGCTCTGCCAGGCTACGCAGGC
CCGCGCCGGCCTCCTGGATGCGCTCGGCAATGTCCAGTAGGTCGCGGGTGCTGCGGGCCAGGCGGTCTAG
CCTGGTCACTGTCACAACGTCGCCAGGGCGTAGGTGGTCAAGCATCCTGGCCAGCTCCGGGCGGTCGCGC
CTGGTGCCGGTGATCTTCTCGGAAAACAGCTTGGTGCAGCCGGCCGCGTGCAGTTCGGCCCGTTGGTTGG
TCAAGTCCTGGTCGTCGGTGCTGACGCGGGCATAGCCCAGCAGGCCAGCGGCGGCGCTCTTGTTCATGGC
GTAATGTCTCCGGTTCTAGTCGCAAGTATTCTACTTTATGCGACTAAAACACGCGACAAGAAAACGCCAG
GAAAAGGGCAGGGCGGCAGCCTGTCGCGTAACTTAGGACTTGTGCGACATGTCGTTTTCAGAAGACGGCT
GCACTGAACGTCAGAAGCCGACTGCACTATAGCAGCGGAGGGGTTGGATCAAAGTACTTTGATCCCGAGG
GGAACCCTGTGGTTGGCATGCACATACAAATGGACGAACGGATAAACCTTTTCACGCCCTTTTAAATATC
CGATTATTCTAATAAACGCTCTTTTCTCTTAGGTTTACCCGCCAATATATCCTGTCAAACACTGATAGTT
TAATTCCCGATCTAGTAACATAGATGACACCGCGCGCGATAATTTATCCTAGTTTGCGCGCTATATTTTG
TTTTCTATCGCGTATTAAATGTATAATTGCGGGACTCTAATCATAAAAACCCATCTCATAAATAACGTCA
TGCATTACATGTTAATTATTACATGCTTAACGTAATTCAACAGAAATTATATGATAATCATCGCAAGACC
GGCAACAGGATTCAATCTTAAGAAACTTTATTGCCAAATGTTTGAACGATCGGGGAAATTCGAGCTGGTC
ACCAATTCACACGTGATGGTGATGGTGATGGCTAGCGTTCTTGTAGCCGAAATCTGGAATGTTGGTCCAG
CGCTCGCGAAAGACGTGCGCGGCGAGCTTCGGCTTGCGGTCACGAGTGAACACGCCCTTCTTGTTTCCTT
GGACGCGCATCACGCCCTGAGAGGTCGCGAAGTCCGCGAAGTTCCACGCTTGCTCACCCACGAAGTTCTC
AAACTCATCGAACACGACGTGGTTCGCCTGGTAGTACTCGACTTGATATTCCTCGGTGAACATCACTGGA
TCAATGTCGTGAAAGCCCGCAACGGTGTCTGCGCCGTACTCAGTGATCATGATCGGCTTTCCTGGGCAAC
GCTTGTTCCACGCGTGAAATTCCTGGCGGAGATGGACTTTGGCCGCTTCGAGATCACCGCCATCGAAGTA
CCATCCGTTATAGCGATTGAGCGCGATGACGTCAATCAGTTCGGCGACTTTGTCCGTCTCCGGGGTAGCC
ATCACAAACAGCACGATCGTGACCGGACGCTTCTGTGGGTCGAGTTCCTTGGTCAGCTCCACCAACGGCT
TGAAGTACTCGTACGCGCCCTCTTCCTCAGTCGCCGCCTCGTTGGCGATGCTCCACATCACGACGCTTGG
ATGGTTCTTGTCACGAGACACCAGTTCACGGAGAACGTCTTGATGGTGCTCAAACGTCCGAATCTTCTCC
CAGGTACTGACGCGCTCGCTGCCTTCGCCGAGTCCCGTGGTGGCCATGAAGTTGAGGTGCACGCCAACTG
CCGGAGTCTCGTCGATCACGACCAGACCCTCGCGATCCGCAAGACGCATCAACTCTTCAGAGTACGGATA
GTGTGCGGTCCGGAAGCTGTTGGCGCCGATCCATTTGAGGATATTGAAATCCATCACATTGCTCGCTTCG
TTAAAGCCACGGCCGTTGATAGGAGTGTCCTCATGTTTGCCAAAGCCCTTGAAGTAGAACGGTTTGTTGT
TGATGAGGAACTTGCCGTCGTTGACTTCCACGGTCCGCACGCCGAACGGCTCTTCATAGACATCGATGGT
CAGTCCGTCGTTCACCAGTTCCACTTTGATCTGGTAGAGATACGTGTTCAGTGGTTCCCAGAGGATGACA
TTCGGAATCTCCACGTTACCGCTCAGGCCCTCGGTGCTTGCGACCACTTTGCCTTCCTCATCCACGACCG
ACACTTTCACGGTCTCGGCTTTGCCTTGAAAGTCCACCGTATAGGTCACAGTCCCGGTTGGGCCATTGAA
GTCGGTCACAACCGAGATGTCCTCGACGTACGTAAACGGGGTCGTGTAGATTTTCACCGGACGGTGCAGG
CCTGCATAGTTGAAGAAGTCGAAGTTCGGCTTGTTACGAATGACTTTTCCGAGGCCCTCTTCGTGGCGCT
CGCTGTACAGCCCCACCGGGAGGGTGCTATCGTCGAGGATGTTGTCCACGGCGACGGTGACGCGATTCAT
GCCATCACGCAGCGAGTTGTTGATTTCCGCTTCGAATGGCAGGAATCCGCCCTTGTGCTCCACGACCAGC
TCACCATTGACATAGACAATTGCTTTGTGAGTTGCAGAGCCGAAGCGGAGCACGATACGCTGATCCTTCA
GATAGGCCGGCACCGTGAACTCACGTTCGTACCAGACATATCCGATATGGTTGCGGATTTCCTTGGTCAC
GCCAATGTCATTGTAACTGCTTGGGACGGCCATACTAATAGTGTCGGTCAGCTTGCTTTCGTACCACTTC
TCTTCCAGTCCTTTCCCGTAGTCCAGCTTGAAGTTCCAGACGCCATTGAGGTCGAAGACGCCACGGGTCT
CGGTGTTGATCGGGTACAGACTAGTTCGTCGGTTCTGTAACTATCATCATCATCATAGACACACGAAATA
AAGTAATCAGATTATCAGTTAAAGCTATGTAATATTTACACCATAACCAATCAATTAAAAAATAGATCAG
TTTAAAGAAAGATCAAAGCTCAAAAAAATAAAAAGAGAAAAGGGTCCTAACCAAGAAAATGAAGGAGAAA
AACTAGAAATTTACCCTCAGATCTACCATG
